Addgene plasmid #242103: PaPchE-AE
Purpose: Adenylase-epimerase didomain of the nonribosomal peptide synthetase PchE from Pseudomonas aeruginosa for the production of pyochelin
Depositing lab: Audrey Lamb. Depositing organization: University of Texas at San Antonio. Publication: Stuffed Epimerase Domains of Pyochelin Biosynthesis are Defunct Methyltransferases. Ronnebaum TA, Meneely KM, Horsman GP, Prisinzano TE, Lamb AL. Biochemistry. 2025 Sep 16;64(18):3919-3934. doi: 10.1021/acs.biochem.5c00172. Epub 2025 Aug 26. PubMed 40857142.
Backbone
  Vector backbone: pET28b
  Vector type: Bacterial Expression
Growth in bacteria
  Bacterial resistance: Kanamycin, 50 μg/mL
  Growth temperature: 37°C
  Growth strain: DH5alpha
  Copy number: High Copy
Gene/Insert
  Gene/Insert name: PaPchE-AE
  Species: Pseudomonas aeruginosa
  Tag / fusion protein: 6xHis (N terminal on backbone)
  Cloning method: Restriction Enzyme; 5′ cloning site unknown (unknown if destroyed)
Terms and licenses: Academic/Nonprofit Terms; Industry Terms: Not Available to Industry
How to cite: PaPchE-AE was a gift from Audrey Lamb (Addgene plasmid # 242103 ; http://n2t.net/addgene:242103 ; RRID:Addgene_242103)
