[The description below was written by a language model from this plasmid's Addgene catalogue record and pLannotate feature annotations shown in this document.]
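Description:
PaPchE-AE is a bacterial expression plasmid built on the pET28b backbone that encodes the adenylation-epimerase (A-E) didomain of PchE, a nonribosomal peptide synthetase from Pseudomonas aeruginosa involved in assembly of the siderophore pyochelin. The plasmid replicates through a ColE1/pBR322-type origin accompanied by the rop gene and bom region. It is selected with kanamycin via the aminoglycoside phosphotransferase (KanR) gene, and it also carries an f1 origin for single-stranded DNA production. The short tetracycline-resistance and AmpR promoter fragments in the annotation are non-functional backbone remnants.

Expression follows the standard pET arrangement. A T7 promoter with an adjacent lac operator, followed by the T7 gene 10 ribosome binding site, drives the open reading frame, and transcription ends at the T7 terminator. The plasmid-borne lacI gene supplies repressor, so expression stays off until induction with IPTG in a host that provides T7 RNA polymerase. The insert itself is not annotated in the feature table, but it evidently occupies the roughly 2.4 kb gap between the thrombin cleavage site and the downstream vector sequence. According to the catalogue entry, the protein carries an N-terminal 6xHis tag from the backbone. This fits the His-tag fragment (labelled as a capTEV fragment by the annotator) lying just upstream of the thrombin site, which would allow tag removal after affinity purification. A second His-tag sequence lies downstream of the insert, as in the parent vector, but the record does not say whether it is translated. The cloning sites used are also not recorded.

The construct is suited to recombinant production and purification of the PchE didomain for biochemical and structural study of the epimerase region embedded within the adenylation domain in pyochelin biosynthesis.
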