Features (pLannotate 1.2.2; 20 found; start..end, strand, type, name):
     26..73      -  terminator     T7 terminator: transcription terminator for bacteriophage T7 RNA polymerase
     81..130     -  CDS            SET1 (fragment): solubility-enhancement tag derived from T7 phage gene 10B
    140..157     -  CDS            9xHis (fragment): 9xHis affinity tag
   2597..2614    -  CDS            thrombin site: thrombin recognition and cleavage site
   2625..2641    -  CDS            capTEV™ (fragment): composite tag for in vivo biotinylation, TEV protease cleavage, and 6xHis tagging
   2660..2682    -  RBS            RBS: efficient ribosome binding site from bacteriophage T7 gene 10 (Olins and Rangwala, 1989)
   2697..2721    -  protein_bind   lac operator: The lac repressor binds to the lac operator to inhibit transcription in E. coli. This inhibition can be relieved by adding lactose or isopropyl-β-D-thiogalactopyranoside (IPTG). lac repressor encoded by lacI
   2722..2740    -  promoter       T7 promoter: promoter for bacteriophage T7 RNA polymerase
   2762..3041    +  CDS            TcR (fragment): tetracycline efflux protein; tet; confers resistance to tetracycline
   3049..3126    +  promoter       lacI promoter: lacI
   3127..4209    +  CDS            lacI: lac repressor; lacI; The lac repressor binds to the lac operator to inhibit transcription in E. coli. This inhibition can be relieved by adding lactose or isopropyl-β-D-thiogalactopyranoside (IPTG).
   4222..4243    +  protein_bind   CAP binding site: CAP binding activates transcription in the presence of cAMP. E. coli catabolite activator protein
   4258..4549    +  CDS            TcR (fragment): tetracycline efflux protein; tet; confers resistance to tetracycline
   4621..5001    -  CDS            YPB1_ECOLX: Protein predicted: Swiss-Prot protein existence level 4. From Escherichia coli.
   5018..5209    +  CDS            rop: Rop protein, which maintains plasmids at low copy number; rop
   5311..5450    +  misc_feature   bom: basis of mobility region from pBR322
   5636..6224    -  rep_origin     ori: high-copy-number ColE1/pMB1/pBR322/pUC origin of replication
   6346..7161    +  CDS            KanR: aminoglycoside phosphotransferase; aph(3')-Ia; confers resistance to kanamycin in bacteria or G418 (Geneticin®) in eukaryotes
   7170..7227    -  promoter       AmpR promoter (fragment): bla
   7280..7708    -  rep_origin     f1 ori (sequence partly withheld): f1 bacteriophage origin of replication; arrow indicates direction of (+) strand synthesis
>Addgene plasmid #242103 | PaPchE-AE | addgene full sequence | sequence record 486670 | Addgene NGS Result
ATCCGGATATAGTTCCTCCTTTCAGCAAAAAACCCCTCAAGACCCGTTTAGAGGCCCCAAGGGGTTATGC
TAGTTATTGCTCAGCGGTGGCAGCAGCCAACTCAGCTTCCTTTCGGGCTTTGTTAGCAGCCGGATCTCAG
TGGTGGTGGTGGTGGTGCTCGAGTCAAAGTGCGCGGGTCATGCTCTCGGCCAGGCGGCGACGATCGACCT
TGCCATTGCCGTTCAACGGCAGGCTTGGCAGGCACCACAGGCGTTCGGGCCGCATCGCCTGGGGCAGGCG
TTGCTCCAGGCCGGCCTGGAGCGCGGCGGCGTCGAGCCCGAGTCCCGGTGCCAGCGCCTCGACCAGGGCG
ATCCGCTCGCTGCGCCACAGGCAACGCGGCGCCAGTCCCGCAGCGGCGAGATCGGCCAACAGGCTCGGCA
GCTCCGCCAGGCGCAGCGGCCGGTCGTCGAGCAAGGCCGCACCGAGCAGCGCCAGTGGCGACTCGCATAG
CAGGTCCACCAGCAACAGGCGGCCCTGCGGGCGCAGCAGCGCCGCCGCCAGCGCCAGGCCTTCGCGGCTG
GCCTCGTAGGCGTGCAGCGCGGCGAAGCTGATCACCCGGTCGTAGCGACCGAGGTGCTCGGCAGGTAGCA
GGCCGTCGTCCAGCGCCTGCACCACGATCCGTTCCGGCAAGCGGGTGGCGGCGGCGTCGAGGAGGACGCG
GCTGCGTTCGAAGAGGGTCAGTTCCAGCCCTGGGCGCAACAGCGAGGCCATGCCCTGGTCGAGCCAGAGC
CCGGCGCGGGTATCCAGCACCGCCACCCGCAGGCGTTCGCCGGCAGCCGGCGTCGGCAGCGCTTCGAGCA
GGCGCGCCAGGGCCTCGCGGCCGTCCGGCAGGCGCGCGGCCACCGCCTGCGGCGCCAGCCAGGGATCGAG
GAGCAGCGCGGCCGGCGCCTGTTCGCCGGCGAGCAGGCCGCGCAGAGCGTTGCCCATCGCGGTCAGCCCC
GCGGCCTGCCAGCCGAGCCGGCGCAACGCCTCGTCGAGCGACGGCAGCGCGCTGGCGGCGGAGTCCGCTA
GCCAGTCCAGCCAGCGCCGGCGCAAACCGTCGTCTAGCTCCAGCGGCGCCTCCAGCAGCGCGCCGAGGAT
TTCCCGGGTGAGTACCGCCTCGGCCTCTGCCAGGCCGGCGAAGGGCTGTGCGGCCGGTAGATCCATGGAG
CCTTCGGCCCGTGGCGCCAGGCGCGGTACCAGCACCGCGCCGAGGCTCGCCACGCCACCGCCGAGCACCG
CCGCGCAGGCGCTCTCCACGCCAGCCTGGGCGCACAGCGCGGCCTCCACCTCGCCCAACTCGATGCGCTG
GCCGCGCACTTTCACCTGCTGGTCGACCCGACCGAGGAATTCCAGGGTACCGTCGCCCCAGTAGCGACCG
CGATCGCCGGTGCGATACCAGCGGCCCTGGGCATCGTGGACGAAACGCCGGGCGCTGAGTTCGGGATCGT
TGCGATAGCCGCGGGCCAGGCTGGCGCCGCCGATCCACAGCTCGCCGACCACCAGGTCCGGCACGTCGCG
CCCGTGGGTGTCGACCACCCGGTAGGCCTGTCCCGGCAATGGCCGGCCGTAGGGAATCGAACGCCAGTGC
GGCGGCACCGTATCGACGCTCTGCAGGTTCGACCAGATGCCCGCTTCGGTAGCGCCACCCAGCACATGCA
GGCGGCAGCCTTCGGCACAACGTGGGCGCAGGCGGCCGGGCAGGTCCAGGGCCACCCAGTCGCCGGACAG
CAGCACCGCCCGCAGACTGCGATAGTCGGCCTGGCTCGCCGGCAGGCTGAGGGCCATCTCCAGCAAGGCC
GGCGCCGAGTTCCACAGGCTCACCGCATGCCGCTGGATAGCCTCCGCCCAGGCAGCGGCATCGCGCGCCT
GTTCCTGGGCCGGCAGGACCAGGCTGGCACCGGCGCCGAGGCCGCCGAACAGGTCGAAGACCGACAGATC
GAAGTCCAGCGCGGAGACCGCCAGCAAGCGATCCGATGCGTTCACCCGCAGCAGGTCGAGCAGCGCGTCG
ATGGTATTGATCGCCGCCGCGTGGCTGACCTCGACGCCCTTGGGCACCCCGGTGGAGCCCGAGGTGTAGA
TCACATAGGCACTCGCCTGCGGCGCCAGCGGCACGGGGGCGGCCAGCGCCGGGCCGCGCAGCAGGCGCTG
GACATCCAGGCGCGGCGGCAAGGCCTGCGGATCGTCCTCCTCGGTGATCGCCAGGCATACCCCGGCGGCC
TCTTCGATCAGGCGCCGCCGTGCGGGCGGCTGGTCGATGTCCAGCGGCACGTAGCAGGCGCCTGCGGCGA
GCACGCCGAATACCGCCGCGACCTGCTGCGGTCCGCGCGGCAGGCTGACCTCGACCGCGTCGCCAGGGCG
CACCCCGGCTTCGCGCAGGCCGCCGGCGATGCGCAGCGCACGCTCGGCCAGTTCGCCGCGGGTGACACGT
TGGTCGCGATAGAGCAGCGCGTCGGCATCCGGCGCCTCGGCGGCGCGAAGGAAGAAGTCGCGATGCAGGG
TGCGCGCCGTGGCGCATGCCGGCTGGCCGTTGAGCAGGGCCCGGCGCGCCTGCTGCGCCCAGGGCAACGG
CATATGGCTGCCGCGCGGCACCAGGCCGCTGCTGTGATGATGATGATGATGGCTGCTGCCCATGGTATAT
CTCCTTCTTAAAGTTAAACAAAATTATTTCTAGAGGGGAATTGTTATCCGCTCACAATTCCCCTATAGTG
AGTCGTATTAATTTCGCGGGATCGAGATCTCGATCCTCTACGCCGGACGCATCGTGGCCGGCATCACCGG
CGCCACAGGTGCGGTTGCTGGCGCCTATATCGCCGACATCACCGATGGGGAAGATCGGGCTCGCCACTTC
GGGCTCATGAGCGCTTGTTTCGGCGTGGGTATGGTGGCAGGCCCCGTGGCCGGGGGACTGTTGGGCGCCA
TCTCCTTGCATGCACCATTCCTTGCGGCGGCGGTGCTCAACGGCCTCAACCTACTACTGGGCTGCTTCCT
AATGCAGGAGTCGCATAAGGGAGAGCGTCGAGATCCCGGACACCATCGAATGGCGCAAAACCTTTCGCGG
TATGGCATGATAGCGCCCGGAAGAGAGTCAATTCAGGGTGGTGAATGTGAAACCAGTAACGTTATACGAT
GTCGCAGAGTATGCCGGTGTCTCTTATCAGACCGTTTCCCGCGTGGTGAACCAGGCCAGCCACGTTTCTG
CGAAAACGCGGGAAAAAGTGGAAGCGGCGATGGCGGAGCTGAATTACATTCCCAACCGCGTGGCACAACA
ACTGGCGGGCAAACAGTCGTTGCTGATTGGCGTTGCCACCTCCAGTCTGGCCCTGCACGCGCCGTCGCAA
ATTGTCGCGGCGATTAAATCTCGCGCCGATCAACTGGGTGCCAGCGTGGTGGTGTCGATGGTAGAACGAA
GCGGCGTCGAAGCCTGTAAAGCGGCGGTGCACAATCTTCTCGCGCAACGCGTCAGTGGGCTGATCATTAA
CTATCCGCTGGATGACCAGGATGCCATTGCTGTGGAAGCTGCCTGCACTAATGTTCCGGCGTTATTTCTT
GATGTCTCTGACCAGACACCCATCAACAGTATTATTTTCTCCCATGAAGACGGTACGCGACTGGGCGTGG
AGCATCTGGTCGCATTGGGTCACCAGCAAATCGCGCTGTTAGCGGGCCCATTAAGTTCTGTCTCGGCGCG
TCTGCGTCTGGCTGGCTGGCATAAATATCTCACTCGCAATCAAATTCAGCCGATAGCGGAACGGGAAGGC
GACTGGAGTGCCATGTCCGGTTTTCAACAAACCATGCAAATGCTGAATGAGGGCATCGTTCCCACTGCGA
TGCTGGTTGCCAACGATCAGATGGCGCTGGGCGCAATGCGCGCCATTACCGAGTCCGGGCTGCGCGTTGG
TGCGGATATCTCGGTAGTGGGATACGACGATACCGAAGACAGCTCATGTTATATCCCGCCGTTAACCACC
ATCAAACAGGATTTTCGCCTGCTGGGGCAAACCAGCGTGGACCGCTTGCTGCAACTCTCTCAGGGCCAGG
CGGTGAAGGGCAATCAGCTGTTGCCCGTCTCACTGGTGAAAAGAAAAACCACCCTGGCGCCCAATACGCA
AACCGCCTCTCCCCGCGCGTTGGCCGATTCATTAATGCAGCTGGCACGACAGGTTTCCCGACTGGAAAGC
GGGCAGTGAGCGCAACGCAATTAATGTAAGTTAGCTCACTCATTAGGCACCGGGATCTCGACCGATGCCC
TTGAGAGCCTTCAACCCAGTCAGCTCCTTCCGGTGGGCGCGGGGCATGACTATCGTCGCCGCACTTATGA
CTGTCTTCTTTATCATGCAACTCGTAGGACAGGTGCCGGCAGCGCTCTGGGTCATTTTCGGCGAGGACCG
CTTTCGCTGGAGCGCGACGATGATCGGCCTGTCGCTTGCGGTATTCGGAATCTTGCACGCCCTCGCTCAA
GCCTTCGTCACTGGTCCCGCCACCAAACGTTTCGGCGAGAAGCAGGCCATTATCGCCGGCATGGCGGCCC
CACGGGTGCGCATGATCGTGCTCCTGTCGTTGAGGACCCGGCTAGGCTGGCGGGGTTGCCTTACTGGTTA
GCAGAATGAATCACCGATACGCGAGCGAACGTGAAGCGACTGCTGCTGCAAAACGTCTGCGACCTGAGCA
ACAACATGAATGGTCTTCGGTTTCCGTGTTTCGTAAAGTCTGGAAACGCGGAAGTCAGCGCCCTGCACCA
TTATGTTCCGGATCTGCATCGCAGGATGCTGCTGGCTACCCTGTGGAACACCTACATCTGTATTAACGAA
GCGCTGGCATTGACCCTGAGTGATTTTTCTCTGGTCCCGCCGCATCCATACCGCCAGTTGTTTACCCTCA
CAACGTTCCAGTAACCGGGCATGTTCATCATCAGTAACCCGTATCGTGAGCATCCTCTCTCGTTTCATCG
GTATCATTACCCCCATGAACAGAAATCCCCCTTACACGGAGGCATCAGTGACCAAACAGGAAAAAACCGC
CCTTAACATGGCCCGCTTTATCAGAAGCCAGACATTAACGCTTCTGGAGAAACTCAACGAGCTGGACGCG
GATGAACAGGCAGACATCTGTGAATCGCTTCACGACCACGCTGATGAGCTTTACCGCAGCTGCCTCGCGC
GTTTCGGTGATGACGGTGAAAACCTCTGACACATGCAGCTCCCGGAGACGGTCACAGCTTGTCTGTAAGC
GGATGCCGGGAGCAGACAAGCCCGTCAGGGCGCGTCAGCGGGTGTTGGCGGGTGTCGGGGCGCAGCCATG
ACCCAGTCACGTAGCGATAGCGGAGTGTATACTGGCTTAACTATGCGGCATCAGAGCAGATTGTACTGAG
AGTGCACCATTGCGGTGTGAAATACCGCACAGATGCGTAAGGAGAAAATACCGCATCAGGCGCTCTTCCG
CTTCCTCGCTCACTGACTCGCTGCGCTCGGTCGTTCGGCTGCGGCGAGCGGTATCAGCTCACTCAAAGGC
GGTAATACGGTTATCCACAGAATCAGGGGATAACGCAGGAAAGAACATGTGAGCAAAAGGCCAGCAAAAG
GCCAGGAACCGTAAAAAGGCCGCGTTGCTGGCGTTTTTCCATAGGCTCCGCCCCCCTGACGAGCATCACA
AAAATCGACGCTCAAGTCAGAGGTGGCGAAACCCGACAGGACTATAAAGATACCAGGCGTTTCCCCCTGG
AAGCTCCCTCGTGCGCTCTCCTGTTCCGACCCTGCCGCTTACCGGATACCTGTCCGCCTTTCTCCCTTCG
GGAAGCGTGGCGCTTTCTCATAGCTCACGCTGTAGGTATCTCAGTTCGGTGTAGGTCGTTCGCTCCAAGC
TGGGCTGTGTGCACGAACCCCCCGTTCAGCCCGACCGCTGCGCCTTATCCGGTAACTATCGTCTTGAGTC
CAACCCGGTAAGACACGACTTATCGCCACTGGCAGCAGCCACTGGTAACAGGATTAGCAGAGCGAGGTAT
GTAGGCGGTGCTACAGAGTTCTTGAAGTGGTGGCCTAACTACGGCTACACTAGAAGGACAGTATTTGGTA
TCTGCGCTCTGCTGAAGCCAGTTACCTTCGGAAAAAGAGTTGGTAGCTCTTGATCCGGCAAACAAACCAC
CGCTGGTAGCGGTGGTTTTTTTGTTTGCAAGCAGCAGATTACGCGCAGAAAAAAAGGATCTCAAGAAGAT
CCTTTGATCTTTTCTACGGGGTCTGACGCTCAGTGGAACGAAAACTCACGTTAAGGGATTTTGGTCATGA
ACAATAAAACTGTCTGCTTACATAAACAGTAATACAAGGGGTGTTATGAGCCATATTCAACGGGAAACGT
CTTGCTCTAGGCCGCGATTAAATTCCAACATGGATGCTGATTTATATGGGTATAAATGGGCTCGCGATAA
TGTCGGGCAATCAGGTGCGACAATCTATCGATTGTATGGGAAGCCCGATGCGCCAGAGTTGTTTCTGAAA
CATGGCAAAGGTAGCGTTGCCAATGATGTTACAGATGAGATGGTCAGACTAAACTGGCTGACGGAATTTA
TGCCTCTTCCGACCATCAAGCATTTTATCCGTACTCCTGATGATGCATGGTTACTCACCACTGCGATCCC
CGGGAAAACAGCATTCCAGGTATTAGAAGAATATCCTGATTCAGGTGAAAATATTGTTGATGCGCTGGCA
GTGTTCCTGCGCCGGTTGCATTCGATTCCTGTTTGTAATTGTCCTTTTAACAGCGATCGCGTATTTCGTC
TCGCTCAGGCGCAATCACGAATGAATAACGGTTTGGTTGATGCGAGTGATTTTGATGACGAGCGTAATGG
CTGGCCTGTTGAACAAGTCTGGAAAGAAATGCATAAACTTTTGCCATTCTCACCGGATTCAGTCGTCACT
CATGGTGATTTCTCACTTGATAACCTTATTTTTGACGAGGGGAAATTAATAGGTTGTATTGATGTTGGAC
GAGTCGGAATCGCAGACCGATACCAGGATCTTGCCATCCTATGGAACTGCCTCGGTGAGTTTTCTCCTTC
ATTACAGAAACGGCTTTTTCAAAAATATGGTATTGATAATCCTGATATGAATAAATTGCAGTTTCATTTG
ATGCTCGATGAGTTTTTCTAAGAATTAATTCATGAGCGGATACATATTTGAATGTATTTAGAAAAATAAA
CAAATAGGGGTTCCGCGCACATTTCCCCGAAAAGTGCCACCTAAATTGTAAGCGTTAATATTTTGTTAAA
ATTCGCGTTAAATTTTTGTTAAATCAGCTCATTTTTTAACCAATAGGCCGAAATCGGCAAAATCCCTTAT
AAATCAAAAGAATAGACCGAGATAGGGT
[37 nt withheld, positions 7379-7415]
AAAGAACGTGGACTCCAACGTCAAAGG
[49 nt withheld, positions 7443-7491]
T
[91 nt withheld, positions 7493-7583]
G
[124 nt withheld, positions 7585-7708]
CCCATTCGCCA
