>Addgene plasmid #242103 | PaPchE-AE | depositor partial sequence | sequence record 477454 | PaPchE-AE sequence 2427 bps
ATGCCGTTGCCCTGGGCGCAGCAGGCGCGCCGGGCCCTGCTCAACGGCCAGCCGGCATGCGCCACGGCGC
GCACCCTGCATCGCGACTTCTTCCTTCGCGCCGCCGAGGCGCCGGATGCCGACGCGCTGCTCTATCGCGA
CCAACGTGTCACCCGCGGCGAACTGGCCGAGCGTGCGCTGCGCATCGCCGGCGGCCTGCGCGAAGCCGGG
GTGCGCCCTGGCGACGCGGTCGAGGTCAGCCTGCCGCGCGGACCGCAGCAGGTCGCGGCGGTATTCGGCG
TGCTCGCCGCAGGCGCCTGCTACGTGCCGCTGGACATCGACCAGCCGCCCGCACGGCGGCGCCTGATCGA
AGAGGCCGCCGGGGTATGCCTGGCGATCACCGAGGAGGACGATCCGCAGGCCTTGCCGCCGCGCCTGGAT
GTCCAGCGCCTGCTGCGCGGCCCGGCGCTGGCCGCCCCCGTGCCGCTGGCGCCGCAGGCGAGTGCCTATG
TGATCTACACCTCGGGCTCCACCGGGGTGCCCAAGGGCGTCGAGGTCAGCCACGCGGCGGCGATCAATAC
CATCGACGCGCTGCTCGACCTGCTGCGGGTGAACGCATCGGATCGCTTGCTGGCGGTCTCCGCGCTGGAC
TTCGATCTGTCGGTCTTCGACCTGTTCGGCGGCCTCGGCGCCGGTGCCAGCCTGGTCCTGCCGGCCCAGG
AACAGGCGCGCGATGCCGCTGCCTGGGCGGAGGCTATCCAGCGGCATGCGGTGAGCCTGTGGAACTCGGC
GCCGGCCTTGCTGGAGATGGCCCTCAGCCTGCCGGCGAGCCAGGCCGACTATCGCAGTCTGCGGGCGGTG
CTGCTGTCCGGCGACTGGGTGGCCCTGGACCTGCCCGGCCGCCTGCGCCCACGTTGTGCCGAAGGCTGCC
GCCTGCATGTGCTGGGTGGCGCTACCGAAGCGGGCATCTGGTCGAACCTGCAGAGCGTCGATACGGTGCC
GCCGCACTGGCGTTCGATTCCCTACGGCCGGCCATTGCCGGGACAGGCCTACCGGGTGGTCGACACCCAC
GGGCGCGACGTGCCGGACCTGGTGGTCGGCGAGCTGTGGATCGGCGGCGCCAGCCTGGCCCGCGGCTATC
GCAACGATCCCGAACTCAGCGCCCGGCGTTTCGTCCACGATGCCCAGGGCCGCTGGTATCGCACCGGCGA
TCGCGGTCGCTACTGGGGCGACGGTACCCTGGAATTCCTCGGTCGGGTCGACCAGCAGGTGAAAGTGCGC
GGCCAGCGCATCGAGTTGGGCGAGGTGGAGGCCGCGCTGTGCGCCCAGGCTGGCGTGGAGAGCGCCTGCG
CGGCGGTGCTCGGCGGTGGCGTGGCGAGCCTCGGCGCGGTGCTGGTACCGCGCCTGGCGCCACGGGCCGA
AGGCTCCATGGATCTACCGGCCGCACAGCCCTTCGCCGGCCTGGCAGAGGCCGAGGCGGTACTCACCCGG
GAAATCCTCGGCGCGCTGCTGGAGGCGCCGCTGGAGCTAGACGACGGTTTGCGCCGGCGCTGGCTGGACT
GGCTAGCGGACTCCGCCGCCAGCGCGCTGCCGTCGCTCGACGAGGCGTTGCGCCGGCTCGGCTGGCAGGC
CGCGGGGCTGACCGCGATGGGCAACGCTCTGCGCGGCCTGCTCGCCGGCGAACAGGCGCCGGCCGCGCTG
CTCCTCGATCCCTGGCTGGCGCCGCAGGCGGTGGCCGCGCGCCTGCCGGACGGCCGCGAGGCCCTGGCGC
GCCTGCTCGAAGCGCTGCCGACGCCGGCTGCCGGCGAACGCCTGCGGGTGGCGGTGCTGGATACCCGCGC
CGGGCTCTGGCTCGACCAGGGCATGGCCTCGCTGTTGCGCCCAGGGCTGGAACTGACCCTCTTCGAACGC
AGCCGCGTCCTCCTCGACGCCGCCGCCACCCGCTTGCCGGAACGGATCGTGGTGCAGGCGCTGGACGACG
GCCTGCTACCTGCCGAGCACCTCGGTCGCTACGACCGGGTGATCAGCTTCGCCGCGCTGCACGCCTACGA
GGCCAGCCGCGAAGGCCTGGCGCTGGCGGCGGCGCTGCTGCGCCCGCAGGGCCGCCTGTTGCTGGTGGAC
CTGCTATGCGAGTCGCCACTGGCGCTGCTCGGTGCGGCCTTGCTCGACGACCGGCCGCTGCGCCTGGCGG
AGCTGCCGAGCCTGTTGGCCGATCTCGCCGCTGCGGGACTGGCGCCGCGTTGCCTGTGGCGCAGCGAGCG
GATCGCCCTGGTCGAGGCGCTGGCACCGGGACTCGGGCTCGACGCCGCCGCGCTCCAGGCCGGCCTGGAG
CAACGCCTGCCCCAGGCGATGCGGCCCGAACGCCTGTGGTGCCTGCCAAGCCTGCCGTTGAACGGCAATG
GCAAGGTCGATCGTCGCCGCCTGGCCGAGAGCATGACCCGCGCACTT
